>Addgene plasmid #137087 | pAP1836 | addgene full sequence | sequence record 274805 | Addgene NGS Result
GGTGTCGGGGCTGGCTTAACTATGCGGCATCAGAGCAGATTGTACTGAGAGTGCACCATATGCGGTGTGA
AATACCGCACAGATGCGTAAGGAGAAAATACCGCATCAGGCGCCATTCGCCATTCAGGCTGCGCAACTGT
TGGGAAGGGCGATCGGTGCGGGCCTCTTCGCTATTACGCCAGCTGGCGAAAGGGGGATGTGCTGCAAGGC
GATTAAGTTGGGTAACGCCAGGGTTTTCCCAGTCACGACGTTGTAAAACGACGGCCAGTGAATTCGAGCT
CGGTACCCGGGGATCGTGAGCAAGGGCGAGGAGGATAACATGGCCATCATCAAGGAGTTCATGCGCTTCA
AGGTGCACATGGAGGGCTCCGTGAACGGCCACGAGTTCGAGATCGAGGGCGAGGGCGAGGGCCGCCCCTA
CGAGGGCACCCAGACCGCCAAGCTGAAGGTGACCAAGGGTGGCCCCCTGCCCTTCGCCTGGGACATCCTG
TCCCCTCAGTTCATGTACGGCTCCAAGGCCTACGTGAAGCACCCCGCCGACATCCCCGACTACTTGAAGC
TGTCCTTCCCCGAGGGCTTCAAGTGGGAGCGCGTGATGAACTTCGAGGACGGCGGCGTGGTGACCGTGAC
CCAGGACTCCTCCCTGCAGGACGGCGAGTTCATCTACAAGGTGAAGCTGCGCGGCACCAACTTCCCCTCC
GACGGCCCCGTAATGCAGAAGAAGACCATGGGCTGGGAGGCCTCCTCCGAGCGGATGTACCCCGAGGACG
GCGCCCTGAAGGGCGAGATCAAGCAGAGGCTGAAGCTGAAGGACGGCGGCCACTACGACGCTGAGGTCAA
GACCACCTACAAGGCCAAGAAGCCCGTGCAGCTGCCCGGCGCCTACAACGTCAACATCAAGTTGGACATC
ACCTCCCACAACGAGGACTACACCATCGTGGAACAGTACGAACGCGCCGAGGGCCGCCACTCTACCGGCG
GCATGGACGAGCTGTACAAGGATCCTCTAGAGTCGACCTGCAGGCATGCAAGCTTGGCGTAATCATGGTC
ATAGCTGTTTCCTGTGTGAAATTGTTATCCGCTCACAATTCCACACAACATACGAGCCGGAAGCATAAAG
TGTAAAGCCTGGGGTGCCTAATGAGTGAGCTAACTCACATTAATTGCGTTGCGCTCACTGCCCGCTTTCC
AGTCGGGAAACCTGTCGTGCCAGCTGCATTAATGAATCGGCCAACGCGCGGGGAGAGGCGGTTTGCGTAT
TGGGCGCTCTTCCGCTTCCTCGCTCACTGACTCGCTGCGCTCGGTCGTTCGGCTGCGGCGAGCGGTATCA
GCTCACTCAAAGGCGGTAATACGGTTATCCACAGAATCAGGGGATAACGCAGGAAAGAACATGTGAGCAA
AAGGCCAGCAAAAGGCCAGGAACCGTAAAAAGGCCGCGTTGCTGGCGTTTTTCCATAGGCTCCGCCCCCC
TGACGAGCATCACAAAAATCGACGCTCAAGTCAGAGGTGGCGAAACCCGACAGGACTATAAAGATACCAG
GCGTTTCCCCCTGGAAGCTCCCTCGTGCGCTCTCCTGTTCCGACCCTGCCGCTTACCGGATACCTGTCCG
CCTTTCTCCCTTCGGGAAGCGTGGCGCTTTCTCATAGCTCACGCTGTAGGTATCTCAGTTCGGTGTAGGT
CGTTCGCTCCAAGCTGGGCTGTGTGCACGAACCCCCCGTTCAGCCCGACCGCTGCGCCTTATCCGGTAAC
TATCGTCTTGAGTCCAACCCGGTAAGACACGACTTATCGCCACTGGCAGCAGCCACTGGTAACAGGATTA
GCAGAGCGAGGTATGTAGGCGGTGCTACAGAGTTCTTGAAGTGGTGGCCTAACTACGGCTACACTAGAAG
AACAGTATTTGGTATCTGCGCTCTGCTGAAGCCAGTTACCTTCGGAAAAAGAGTTGGTAGCTCTTGATCC
GGCAAACAAACCACCGCTGGTAGCGGTGGTTTTTTTGTTTGCAAGCAGCAGATTACGCGCAGAAAAAAAG
GATCTCAAGAAGATCCTTTGATCTTTTCTACGGGGTCTGACGCTCAGTGGAACGAAAACTCACGTTAAGG
GATTTTGGTCATGAGATTATCAAAAAGGATCTTCACCTAGATCCTTTTAAATTAAAAATGAAGTTTTAAA
TCAATCTAAAGTATATATGAGTAAACTTGGTCTGACAGTTACCAATGCTTAATCAGTGAGGCACCTATCT
CAGCGATCTGTCTATTTCGTTCATCCATAGTTGCCTGACTCCCCGTCGTGTAGATAACTACGATACGGGA
GGGCTTACCATCTGGCCCCAGTGCTGCAATGATACCGCGAGACCCACGCTCACCGGCTCCAGATTTATCA
GCAATAAACCAGCCAGCCGGAAGGGCCGAGCGCAGAAGTGGTCCTGCAACTTTATCCGCCTCCATCCAGT
CTATTAATTGTTGCCGGGAAGCTAGAGTAAGTAGTTCGCCAGTTAATAGTTTGCGCAACGTTGTTGCCAT
TGCTACAGGCATCGTGGTGTCACGCTCGTCGTTTGGTATGGCTTCATTCAGCTCCGGTTCCCAACGATCA
AGGCGAGTTACATGATCCCCCATGTTGTGCAAAAAAGCGGTTAGCTCCTTCGGTCCTCCGATCGTTGTCA
GAAGTAAGTTGGCCGCAGTGTTATCACTCATGGTTATGGCAGCACTGCATAATTCTCTTACTGTCATGCC
ATCCGTAAGATGCTTTTCTGTGACTGGTGAGTACTCAACCAAGTCATTCTGAGAATAGTGTATGCGGCGA
CCGAGTTGCTCTTGCCCGGCGTCAATACGGGATAATACCGCGCCACATAGCAGAACTTTAAAAGTGCTCA
TCATTGGAAAACGTTCTTCGGGGCGAAAACTCTCAAGGATCTTACCGCTGTTGAGATCCAGTTCGATGTA
ACCCACTCGTGCACCCAACTGATCTTCAGCATCTTTTACTTTCACCAGCGTTTCTGGGTGAGCAAAAACA
GGAAGGCAAAATGCCGCAAAAAAGGGAATAAGGGCGACACGGAAATGTTGAATACTCATACTCTTCCTTT
TTCAATATTATTGAAGCATTTATCAGGGTTATTGTCTCATGAGCGGATACATATTTGAATGTATTTAGAA
AAATAAACAAATAGGGGTTCCGCGCACATTTCCCCGAAAAGTGCCACCTGACGTCTAAGAAACCATTATT
ATCATGACATTAACCTATAAAAATAGGCGTATCACGAGGCCCTTTCGTCTCGCGCGTTTCGGTGATGACG
GTGAAAACCTCTGACACATGCAGCTCCCGGAGACGGTCACAGCTTGTCTGTAAGCGGATGCCGGGAGCAG
ACAAGCCCGTCAGGGCGCGTCAGCGGGTGTTGGCG
Features (pLannotate 1.2.2; 12 found; start..end, strand, type, name):
     11..110     +  misc_feature   bom (fragment): basis of mobility region from pBR322
    116..273     -  CDS            lacZα (fragment): LacZα fragment of β-galactosidase; lacZ fragment
    293..1000    +  CDS            mCherry: mCherry is a basic (constitutively fluorescent) red fluorescent protein published in 2004, derived from Discosoma sp.. It is reported to be a very rapidly-maturing monomer with low acid sensitivity.
   1000..1035    +  misc_feature   MCS (fragment): pUC18/19 multiple cloning site
   1072..1088    -  protein_bind   lac operator: The lac repressor binds to the lac operator to inhibit transcription in E. coli. This inhibition can be relieved by adding lactose or isopropyl-β-D-thiogalactopyranoside (IPTG). lac repressor encoded by lacI
   1096..1126    -  promoter       lac promoter: promoter for the E. coli lac operon
   1141..1162    -  protein_bind   CAP binding site: CAP binding activates transcription in the presence of cAMP. E. coli catabolite activator protein
   1175..1267    -  CDS            lacI (fragment): lac repressor; lacI; The lac repressor binds to the lac operator to inhibit transcription in E. coli. This inhibition can be relieved by adding lactose or isopropyl-β-D-thiogalactopyranoside (IPTG).
   1450..2038    -  rep_origin     ori: high-copy-number ColE1/pMB1/pBR322/pUC origin of replication
   2209..3069    -  CDS            AmpR: β-lactamase; bla; confers resistance to ampicillin, carbenicillin, and related antibiotics
   3070..3174    -  promoter       AmpR promoter: bla
   3269..3304    +  CDS            rop (fragment): Rop protein, which maintains plasmids at low copy number; rop
