[The description below was written by a language model from this plasmid's Addgene catalogue record and pLannotate feature annotations shown in this document.]
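Description:
pAP1836 is a small pUC19-based bacterial plasmid (about 3.4 kb in the sequenced record) that serves as a PCR template rather than as an expression construct. It is propagated in E. coli through the high-copy ColE1/pUC origin and selected with ampicillin via the β-lactamase gene and its native promoter. The remaining annotated features are ordinary pUC19 remnants: the lac promoter, lac operator and CAP binding site, fragments of lacZα and lacI, part of the multiple cloning site, and short bom and rop fragments.

The payload is the mCherry coding sequence, roughly 700 bp, inserted by ligation-independent cloning into the polylinker region, where it interrupts lacZα. mCherry is a monomeric, rapidly maturing red fluorescent protein derived from Discosoma; the catalogue lists the species as human, which the record does not explain. In the feature table mCherry lies on the opposite strand to the lac promoter and the lacZα fragment, so it does not appear to be placed for lac-driven expression, and no eukaryotic promoter, terminator or polyadenylation signal is annotated. This fits its stated role: the plasmid simply supplies a clean mCherry template.

According to the record, the mCherry sequence is amplified by PCR to generate double-stranded DNA donors for rapid fluorescent tagging of human proteins by genome engineering. In such approaches, homology to the target locus is typically added through the amplification primers, so one template can serve many genes, although the record does not detail the primer design or the nuclease system used.
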