Addgene plasmid #137087: pAP1836
Purpose: Plasmid for PCR-generated donor DNA for rapid tagging of proteins with mCherry
Depositing lab: Geraldine Seydoux. Depositing organization: Johns Hopkins University and School of Medicine. Publication: Rapid Tagging of Human Proteins with Fluorescent Reporters by Genome Engineering using Double-Stranded DNA Donors. Paix A, Rasoloson D, Folkmann A, Seydoux G. Curr Protoc Mol Biol. 2019 Dec;129(1):e102. doi: 10.1002/cpmb.102. PubMed 31710422.
Backbone
  Vector backbone: pUC19
  Backbone size w/o insert (bp): 3168
  Vector type: Bacterial Expression ; PCR template for donor DNA
Growth in bacteria
  Bacterial resistance: Ampicillin, 100 μg/mL
  Growth temperature: 37°C
  Growth strain: DH5alpha
  Copy number: Unknown
Gene/Insert
  Gene/Insert name: mCherry (alt name: pAP1836-1)
  Species: H. sapiens (human)
  Insert size (bp): 705
  Cloning method: Ligation Independent Cloning
  Sequencing primers: 5′ n/a
Terms and licenses: Academic/Nonprofit Terms; Industry Terms: Not Available to Industry
How to cite: pAP1836 was a gift from Geraldine Seydoux (Addgene plasmid # 137087 ; http://n2t.net/addgene:137087 ; RRID:Addgene_137087)
