>Addgene plasmid #137087 | pAP1836 | depositor partial sequence | sequence record 264897 | insert sequence
CGGTACCCGGGGATCGTGAGCAAGGGCGAGGAGGATAACATGGCCATCATCAAGGAGTTCATGCGCTTCA
AGGTGCACATGGAGGGCTCCGTGAACGGCCACGAGTTCGAGATCGAGGGCGAGGGCGAGGGCCGCCCCTA
CGAGGGCACCCAGACCGCCAAGCTGAAGGTGACCAAGGGTGGCCCCCTGCCCTTCGCCTGGGACATCCTG
TCCCCTCAGTTCATGTACGGCTCCAAGGCCTACGTGAAGCACCCCGCCGACATCCCCGACTACTTGAAGC
TGTCCTTCCCCGAGGGCTTCAAGTGGGAGCGCGTGATGAACTTCGAGGACGGCGGCGTGGTGACCGTGAC
CCAGGACTCCTCCCTGCAGGACGGCGAGTTCATCTACAAGGTGAAGCTGCGCGGCACCAACTTCCCCTCC
GACGGCCCCGTAATGCAGAAGAAGACCATGGGCTGGGAGGCCTCCTCCGAGCGGATGTACCCCGAGGACG
GCGCCCTGAAGGGCGAGATCAAGCAGAGGCTGAAGCTGAAGGACGGCGGCCACTACGACGCTGAGGTCAA
GACCACCTACAAGGCCAAGAAGCCCGTGCAGCTGCCCGGCGCCTACAACGTCAACATCAAGTTGGACATC
ACCTCCCACAACGAGGACTACACCATCGTGGAACAGTACGAACGCGCCGAGGGCCGCCACTCTACCGGCG
GCATGGACGAGCTGTACAAGGATCCTCTAGAGTCG
